Addgene plasmid #211115: pUC19-Top2A-5X Gly-Venus-T2A-Hygro
Purpose: For tagging the C-term of Top2A with Venus
Depositing lab: Job Dekker. Publication: Mitotic chromosomes are self-entangled and disentangle through a topoisomerase-II-dependent two-stage exit from mitosis. Hildebrand EM, Polovnikov K, Dekker B, Liu Y, Lafontaine DL, Fox AN, Li Y, Venev SV, Mirny LA, Dekker J. Mol Cell. 2024 Mar 13:S1097-2765(24)00144-8. doi: 10.1016/j.molcel.2024.02.025. PubMed 38521067.
Backbone
  Vector backbone: pUC19
  Backbone manufacturer: ThermoFisher
  Backbone size w/o insert (bp): 2686
  Total vector size (bp): 6562
  Modifications to backbone: none
  Vector type: Mammalian Expression, Bacterial Expression, CRISPR
  Selectable markers: Hygromycin
Growth in bacteria
  Bacterial resistance: Ampicillin, 100 μg/mL
  Growth temperature: 37°C
  Growth strain: DH5alpha
  Copy number: High Copy
Gene/Insert 1
  Gene/Insert name: 5' C-term Top2A homology arm
  Species: H. sapiens (human)
  Insert size (bp): 800
  GenBank ID: NG_027678.1
  Entrez Gene: TOP2A (a.k.a. TOP2, TOP2alpha, TOPIIA, TP2A)
  Promoter: n/a
  Cloning method: Gibson Cloning
  Sequencing primers: 5′ aacaattcatctaagagtgg
Gene/Insert 2
  Gene/Insert name: Venus
  Species: Aequorea victoria
  Insert size (bp): 720
  Promoter: n/a
  Cloning method: Gibson Cloning
  Sequencing primers: 5′ ATGGTGAGCAAGGGCGAGGA
Gene/Insert 3
  Gene/Insert name: T2A
  Species: Synthetic
  Insert size (bp): 57
  Promoter: n/a
  Cloning method: Gibson Cloning
  Sequencing primers: 5′ GAGGGCAGAGGAAGTCTGCT
Gene/Insert 4
  Gene/Insert name: Blastocidin Resistance
  Species: Bacillus cereus
  Insert size (bp): 987
  Promoter: n/a
  Cloning method: Gibson Cloning
  Sequencing primers: 5′ ATGAAAAAGCCTGAACTCAC
Gene/Insert 5
  Gene/Insert name: 5' C-term Top2A homology arm
  Species: H. sapiens (human)
  Insert size (bp): 800
  GenBank ID: NG_027678.1
  Entrez Gene: TOP2A (a.k.a. TOP2, TOP2alpha, TOPIIA, TP2A)
  Promoter: n/a
  Cloning method: Gibson Cloning
  Sequencing primers: 5′ TAAAATGTGAGGCGATTATT
Terms and licenses: Academic/Nonprofit Terms; Industry Terms: Not Available to Industry
How to cite: pUC19-Top2A-5X Gly-Venus-T2A-Hygro was a gift from Job Dekker (Addgene plasmid # 211115 ; http://n2t.net/addgene:211115 ; RRID:Addgene_211115)
