[The description below was written by a language model from this plasmid's Addgene catalogue record and pLannotate feature annotations shown in this document.]
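Description:
pUC19-Top2A-5X Gly-Venus-T2A-Hygro is a homology-directed repair donor built in an unmodified pUC19 backbone. It is intended for CRISPR-assisted knock-in of a Venus tag at the C-terminus of the endogenous human TOP2A gene. It propagates in E. coli as a high-copy plasmid through the pUC/ColE1-type origin, with β-lactamase (AmpR) and its bla promoter providing ampicillin selection. Remnants of the pUC19 lacZα, lac promoter/operator and multiple cloning site flank the insert, which was assembled by Gibson cloning.

The payload has no promoter of its own; every insert is recorded with promoter "n/a". Two roughly 800 bp human TOP2A homology arms bracket the cassette, and the upstream arm includes the last stretch of TOP2A coding sequence, annotated as a TOP2A fragment. As the name indicates, a five-glycine linker joins this to mammalian codon-optimised Venus, a fast-maturing yellow fluorescent protein. Venus is followed by a T2A self-cleaving peptide and a hygromycin B phosphotransferase gene. After correct integration, the endogenous TOP2A promoter should drive a single transcript that yields TOP2A-Venus and a separate hygromycin resistance protein, so hygromycin selection enriches for in-frame, on-target insertions. No guide RNA or Cas9 is annotated on this plasmid, so these would have to be supplied separately.

The record contains some inconsistencies. The fourth insert is listed as blasticidin resistance from Bacillus cereus, but its 987 bp size, the plasmid name, the selectable-marker field and the feature annotation all indicate HygR. Both arms are labelled as the 5' arm, although the second is presumably the 3' arm. The catalogue gives a total size of 6562 bp, whereas the sequenced record is 6064 nt. The small C9orf85, rop, bom and lacI fragment hits may be incidental annotation matches.
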