Features (pLannotate 1.2.2; 15 found; start..end, strand, type, name):
    747..851     -  promoter       AmpR promoter: bla
    946..981     +  CDS            rop (fragment): Rop protein, which maintains plasmids at low copy number; rop
   1083..1182    +  misc_feature   bom (fragment): basis of mobility region from pBR322
   1188..1343    -  CDS            lacZα (fragment): LacZα fragment of β-galactosidase; lacZ fragment
   1343..1453    -  CDS            C9orf85 (fragment): CI085_HUMAN - Experimental evidence at protein level: Swiss-Prot protein existence level 1. From Homo sapiens (Human).
   1502..1726    +  CDS            TOP2A (fragment): TOP2A_HUMAN - Also known as TOP2. Experimental evidence at protein level: Swiss-Prot protein existence level 1. Key decatenating enzyme that alters DNA topology by binding to two double-stranded DNA molecules, generating a double-stranded break in one of the strands, passing the intact strand through the broken strand, and religating the broken strand (PubMed:17567603, PubMed:18790802, PubMed:22013166, PubMed:22323612). May play a role in regulating the period length of ARNTL/BMAL1 transcriptional oscillation (By similarity). From Homo sapiens (Human).
   2158..2877    +  CDS            Venus: yellow fluorescent protein (YFP) with fast and efficient maturation (Nagai et al., 2002) mammalian codon-optimized
   2935..3921    +  CDS            HygR: hygromycin B phosphotransferase confers resistance to hygromycin
   4725..4776    +  misc_feature   MCS (fragment): pUC18/19 multiple cloning site
   4813..4829    -  protein_bind   lac operator: The lac repressor binds to the lac operator to inhibit transcription in E. coli. This inhibition can be relieved by adding lactose or isopropyl-β-D-thiogalactopyranoside (IPTG). lac repressor encoded by lacI
   4837..4867    -  promoter       lac promoter: promoter for the E. coli lac operon
   4882..4903    -  protein_bind   CAP binding site: CAP binding activates transcription in the presence of cAMP. E. coli catabolite activator protein
   4916..5008    -  CDS            lacI (fragment): lac repressor; lacI; The lac repressor binds to the lac operator to inhibit transcription in E. coli. This inhibition can be relieved by adding lactose or isopropyl-β-D-thiogalactopyranoside (IPTG).
   5191..5779    -  rep_origin     ori: high-copy-number ColE1/pMB1/pBR322/pUC origin of replication
   5950..746     -  CDS            AmpR (across the origin): β-lactamase; bla; confers resistance to ampicillin, carbenicillin, and related antibiotics
>Addgene plasmid #211115 | pUC19-Top2A-5X Gly-Venus-T2A-Hygro | addgene full sequence | sequence record 423991 | Addgene NGS Result
GGCCCCAGTGCTGCAATGATACCGCGAGACCCACGCTCACCGGCTCCAGATTTATCAGCAATAAACCAGC
CAGCCGGAAGGGCCGAGCGCAGAAGTGGTCCTGCAACTTTATCCGCCTCCATCCAGTCTATTAATTGTTG
CCGGGAAGCTAGAGTAAGTAGTTCGCCAGTTAATAGTTTGCGCAACGTTGTTGCCATTGCTACAGGCATC
GTGGTGTCACGCTCGTCGTTTGGTATGGCTTCATTCAGCTCCGGTTCCCAACGATCAAGGCGAGTTACAT
GATCCCCCATGTTGTGCAAAAAAGCGGTTAGCTCCTTCGGTCCTCCGATCGTTGTCAGAAGTAAGTTGGC
CGCAGTGTTATCACTCATGGTTATGGCAGCACTGCATAATTCTCTTACTGTCATGCCATCCGTAAGATGC
TTTTCTGTGACTGGTGAGTACTCAACCAAGTCATTCTGAGAATAGTGTATGCGGCGACCGAGTTGCTCTT
GCCCGGCGTCAATACGGGATAATACCGCGCCACATAGCAGAACTTTAAAAGTGCTCATCATTGGAAAACG
TTCTTCGGGGCGAAAACTCTCAAGGATCTTACCGCTGTTGAGATCCAGTTCGATGTAACCCACTCGTGCA
CCCAACTGATCTTCAGCATCTTTTACTTTCACCAGCGTTTCTGGGTGAGCAAAAACAGGAAGGCAAAATG
CCGCAAAAAAGGGAATAAGGGCGACACGGAAATGTTGAATACTCATACTCTTCCTTTTTCAATATTATTG
AAGCATTTATCAGGGTTATTGTCTCATGAGCGGATACATATTTGAATGTATTTAGAAAAATAAACAAATA
GGGGTTCCGCGCACATTTCCCCGAAAAGTGCCACCTGACGTCTAAGAAACCATTATTATCATGACATTAA
CCTATAAAAATAGGCGTATCACGAGGCCCTTTCGTCTCGCGCGTTTCGGTGATGACGGTGAAAACCTCTG
ACACATGCAGCTCCCGGAGACGGTCACAGCTTGTCTGTAAGCGGATGCCGGGAGCAGACAAGCCCGTCAG
GGCGCGTCAGCGGGTGTTGGCGGGTGTCGGGGCTGGCTTAACTATGCGGCATCAGAGCAGATTGTACTGA
GAGTGCACCATATGCGGTGTGAAATACCGCACAGATGCGTAAGGAGAAAATACCGCATCAGGCGCCATTC
GCCATTCAGGCTGCGCAACTGTTGGGAAGGGCGATCGGTGCGGGCCTCTTCGCTATTACGCCAGCTGGCG
AAAGGGGGATGTGCTGCAAGGCGATTAAGTTGGGTAACGCCAGGGTTTTCCCAGTCACGACGTTGTAAAA
CGACGGCCAGTGAGCTACTCAGGAGGCTGAGGCAGGAGAATCGCTTGAACCCAGGAGGCAGAGGTTGCAG
TGAGCCGAGATAACACCACTGCACTCCAGCCTGGACGATAGAGTGAGACCCCATCTCAAAAAAAGAGCAG
CTGTGACAAATGCCTGTATTGAATTGCAGGTCAGTCTTCCACCTCCACTACCGGTGCCAAAAAAAGGGCT
GCCCCAAAAGGAACTAAAAGGGATCCAGCTTTGAATTCTGGTGTCTCTCAAAAGCCTGATCCTGCCAAAA
CCAAGAATCGCCGCAAAAGGAAGCCATCCACTTCTGATGATTCTGACTCTAATTTTGAGAAAATTGTTTC
GAAAGCAGTCACAAGCAAGGTGAGTGTTGATCCTAGTCAGTCCTTTTGCTGTAGATGTTCTGAAACACGT
AACTAAGCCATTGCTCTTAAAAATTTGGCATATCTTTAAGAAAATTAACTCTCATATTCTGTTAGCTTTT
ACTGTACATATTTAGTTTTAACAAAGTTAAATATGCCACTTATTTGGGCAATGGAAGAGTTGGCCTTAGA
TCTGCTTCTTATTACTTGGTAGAAAATAGAAAACTCCTTGAATATAGTGTCTTGATACATTTTTTTACAT
TACAATTATGTTGTCAGATTTACAATGTGCAAGTTACCTGGGCTTTTCTCTTTTAGAAATCCAAGGGGGA
GAGTGATGACTTCCATATGGACTTTGACTCAGCTGTGGCTCCTCGGGCAAAATCTGTACGGGCAAAGAAA
CCTATAAAGTATCTCGAAGAGAGAGATGAAGATGATCTGTTTGGTGGTGGTGGTGGTATGGTGAGCAAGG
GCGAGGAGCTGTTCACCGGGGTGGTGCCCATCCTGGTCGAGCTGGACGGCGACGTAAACGGCCACAAGTT
CAGCGTGTCCGGCGAGGGCGAGGGCGATGCCACCTACGGCAAGCTGACCCTGAAGCTGATCTGCACCACC
GGCAAGCTGCCCGTGCCCTGGCCCACCCTCGTGACCACCCTGGGCTACGGCCTGCAGTGCTTCGCCCGCT
ACCCCGACCACATGAAGCAGCACGACTTCTTCAAGTCCGCCATGCCCGAAGGCTACGTCCAGGAGCGCAC
CATCTTCTTCAAGGACGACGGCAACTACAAGACCCGCGCCGAGGTGAAGTTCGAGGGCGACACCCTGGTG
AACCGCATCGAGCTGAAGGGCATCGACTTCAAGGAGGACGGCAACATCCTGGGGCACAAGCTGGAGTACA
ACTACAACAGCCACAACGTCTATATCACCGCCGACAAGCAGAAGAACGGCATCAAGGCCAACTTCAAGAT
CCGCCACAACATCGAGGACGGCGGCGTGCAGCTCGCCGACCACTACCAGCAGAACACCCCCATCGGCGAC
GGCCCCGTGCTGCTGCCCGACAACCACTACCTGAGCTACCAGTCCGCCCTGAGCAAAGACCCCAACGAGA
AGCGCGATCACATGGTCCTGCTGGAGTTCGTGACCGCCGCCGGGATCACTCTCGGCATGGACGAGCTGTA
CAAGTAAGAGGGCAGAGGAAGTCTGCTAACATGCGGTGACGTCGAGGAGAATCCTGGCCCAACCATGAAA
AAGCCTGAACTCACCGCTACCTCTGTCGAGAAGTTTCTGATCGAAAAGTTCGACAGCGTCTCCGACCTGA
TGCAGCTCTCCGATGGCGAAGAATCTCGGGCTTTCAGCTTCGATGTGGGAGGGCGTGGATATGTCCTGCG
GGTGAATAGCTGCGCCGATGGTTTCTACAAAGATCGCTATGTTTATCGGCACTTTGCATCCGCCGCTCTC
CCTATTCCCGAAGTGCTTGACATTGGGGAGTTCAGCGAGAGCCTGACCTATTGCATCTCCCGCCGTGCAC
AGGGTGTCACCTTGCAAGACCTGCCTGAAACCGAACTGCCCGCTGTTCTCCAGCCCGTCGCCGAGGCCAT
GGATGCCATCGCTGCCGCCGATCTTAGCCAGACCAGCGGGTTCGGCCCATTCGGACCTCAAGGAATCGGT
CAATACACTACATGGCGCGATTTCATCTGCGCTATTGCTGATCCCCATGTGTATCACTGGCAAACTGTGA
TGGACGACACCGTCAGTGCCTCCGTCGCCCAGGCTCTCGATGAGCTGATGCTTTGGGCCGAGGACTGCCC
CGAAGTCCGGCACCTCGTGCACGCCGATTTCGGCTCCAACAATGTCCTGACCGACAATGGCCGCATAACA
GCCGTCATTGACTGGAGCGAGGCCATGTTCGGGGATTCCCAATACGAGGTCGCCAACATCTTCTTCTGGA
GGCCCTGGTTGGCTTGTATGGAGCAGCAGACCCGCTACTTCGAGCGGAGGCATCCCGAGCTTGCAGGATC
TCCTCGGCTCCGGGCTTATATGCTCCGCATTGGTCTTGACCAACTCTATCAGAGCTTGGTTGACGGCAAT
TTCGATGATGCAGCTTGGGCTCAGGGTCGCTGCGACGCAATCGTCCGGTCCGGAGCCGGGACTGTCGGGC
GTACACAAATCGCCCGCAGAAGCGCTGCCGTCTGGACCGATGGCTGTGTGGAAGTGCTCGCCGATAGTGG
ATAAAATGTGAGGCGATTATTTTAAGTAATTATCTTACCAAGCCCAAGACTGGTTTTAAAGTTACCTGAA
GCTCTTAACTTCCTCCCCTCTGAATTTAGTTTGGGGAAGGTGTTTTTAGTACAAGACATCAAAGTGAAGT
AAAGCCCAAGTGTTCTTTAGCTTTTTATAATACTGTCTAAATAGTGACCATCTCATGGGCATTGTTTTCT
TCTCTGCTTTGTCTGTGTTTTGAGTCTGCTTTCTTTTGTCTTTAAAACCTGATTTTTAAGTTCTTCTGAA
CTGTAGAAATAGCTATCTGATCACTTCAGCGTAAAGCAGTGTGTTTATTAACCATCCACTAAGCTAAAAC
TAGAGCAGTTTGATTTAAAAGTGTCACTCTTCCTCCTTTTCTACTTTCAGTAGATATGAGATAGAGCATA
ATTATCTGTTTTATCTTAGTTTTATACATAATTTACCATCAGATAGAACTTTATGGTTCTAGTACAGATA
CTCTACTACACTCAGCCTCTTATGTGCCAAGTTTTTCTTTAAGCAATGAGAAATTGCTCATGTTCTTCAT
CTTCTCAAATCATCAGAGGCCGAAGAAAAACACTTTGGCTGTGTCTATAACTTGACACAGTCAATAGAAT
GAAGAAAATTAGAGTAGTTATGTGATTATTTCAGCTCTTGACCTGTCCCCTCTGGCTGCCTCTGAGTCTG
AATCTCCCAAAGAGAGAAACCAATTTCTAAGAGGACTGGATTGCAGAAGACTCGGGGACAACATTTGATC
CAAGATCTTAAATGTTATATTGATAACCATGCTCCGAGCTCGGTACCCGGGGATCCTCTAGAGTCGACCT
GCAGGCATGCAAGCTTGGCGTAATCATGGTCATAGCTGTTTCCTGTGTGAAATTGTTATCCGCTCACAAT
TCCACACAACATACGAGCCGGAAGCATAAAGTGTAAAGCCTGGGGTGCCTAATGAGTGAGCTAACTCACA
TTAATTGCGTTGCGCTCACTGCCCGCTTTCCAGTCGGGAAACCTGTCGTGCCAGCTGCATTAATGAATCG
GCCAACGCGCGGGGAGAGGCGGTTTGCGTATTGGGCGCTCTTCCGCTTCCTCGCTCACTGACTCGCTGCG
CTCGGTCGTTCGGCTGCGGCGAGCGGTATCAGCTCACTCAAAGGCGGTAATACGGTTATCCACAGAATCA
GGGGATAACGCAGGAAAGAACATGTGAGCAAAAGGCCAGCAAAAGGCCAGGAACCGTAAAAAGGCCGCGT
TGCTGGCGTTTTTCCATAGGCTCCGCCCCCCTGACGAGCATCACAAAAATCGACGCTCAAGTCAGAGGTG
GCGAAACCCGACAGGACTATAAAGATACCAGGCGTTTCCCCCTGGAAGCTCCCTCGTGCGCTCTCCTGTT
CCGACCCTGCCGCTTACCGGATACCTGTCCGCCTTTCTCCCTTCGGGAAGCGTGGCGCTTTCTCATAGCT
CACGCTGTAGGTATCTCAGTTCGGTGTAGGTCGTTCGCTCCAAGCTGGGCTGTGTGCACGAACCCCCCGT
TCAGCCCGACCGCTGCGCCTTATCCGGTAACTATCGTCTTGAGTCCAACCCGGTAAGACACGACTTATCG
CCACTGGCAGCAGCCACTGGTAACAGGATTAGCAGAGCGAGGTATGTAGGCGGTGCTACAGAGTTCTTGA
AGTGGTGGCCTAACTACGGCTACACTAGAAGAACAGTATTTGGTATCTGCGCTCTGCTGAAGCCAGTTAC
CTTCGGAAAAAGAGTTGGTAGCTCTTGATCCGGCAAACAAACCACCGCTGGTAGCGGTGGTTTTTTTGTT
TGCAAGCAGCAGATTACGCGCAGAAAAAAAGGATCTCAAGAAGATCCTTTGATCTTTTCTACGGGGTCTG
ACGCTCAGTGGAACGAAAACTCACGTTAAGGGATTTTGGTCATGAGATTATCAAAAAGGATCTTCACCTA
GATCCTTTTAAATTAAAAATGAAGTTTTAAATCAATCTAAAGTATATATGAGTAAACTTGGTCTGACAGT
TACCAATGCTTAATCAGTGAGGCACCTATCTCAGCGATCTGTCTATTTCGTTCATCCATAGTTGCCTGAC
TCCCCGTCGTGTAGATAACTACGATACGGGAGGGCTTACCATCT
